Addgene plasmid #69998: pRR-S1
Purpose: Mammalian expression of cytochrome p450 CYP2B6 variant
Depositing lab: Kathrin Klein. Depositing organization: Robert Bosch Gesellschaft für Medizinische Forschung mbH - Dr. Margarete Fischer-Bosch Institut für Klinische Pharmakologie. Publication: Novel CYP2B6 enzyme variants in a Rwandese population: functional characterization and assessment of in silico prediction tools. Radloff R, Gras A, Zanger UM, Masquelier C, Arumugam K, Karasi JC, Arendt V, Seguin-Devaux C, Klein K. Hum Mutat. 2013 May;34(5):725-34. doi: 10.1002/humu.22295. Epub 2013 Mar 11. PubMed 23418033.
Backbone
  Vector backbone: pcDNA3
  Backbone manufacturer: Invitrogen
  Backbone size w/o insert (bp): 5400
  Vector type: Mammalian Expression
  Selectable markers: Neomycin (select with G418)
Growth in bacteria
  Bacterial resistance: Ampicillin, 100 μg/mL
  Growth temperature: 37°C
  Growth strain: DH5alpha
  Copy number: High Copy
Gene/Insert
  Gene/Insert name: CYP2B6 (alt names: 2B6.110V; cytochrome P450, family 2, subfamily B, polypeptide 6)
  Species: H. sapiens (human)
  Insert size (bp): 1500
  Mutation: G329T (G110V)
  Entrez Gene: CYP2B6 (a.k.a. CPB6, CYP2B, CYP2B7, CYP2B7P, CYPIIB6, EFVM, IIB1, P450)
  Promoter: CMV
  Cloning method: Restriction Enzyme; 5′ cloning site BamHI (not destroyed); 3′ cloning site XbaI (not destroyed)
  Sequencing primers: 5′ CMV-F; 3′ BGH-rev
Terms and licenses: Academic/Nonprofit Terms; Industry Terms: Not Available to Industry
How to cite: pRR-S1 was a gift from Kathrin Klein (Addgene plasmid # 69998 ; http://n2t.net/addgene:69998 ; RRID:Addgene_69998)
