[The description below was written by a language model from this plasmid's Addgene catalogue record and pLannotate feature annotations shown in this document.]
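Description:
pRR-S1 is a mammalian expression plasmid built on the pcDNA3 backbone that carries a variant of human cytochrome P450 CYP2B6. The insert, about 1.5 kb, was placed between the BamHI and XbaI sites of the polylinker, both of which are retained. It bears the nucleotide change G329T, which produces the amino-acid substitution G110V (alternative name 2B6.110V). Transcription of the coding sequence is driven by the human cytomegalovirus immediate-early enhancer and promoter and is terminated by the bovine growth hormone polyadenylation signal. T7 and SP6 phage promoters flank the insert, as is standard for this backbone, and can be used for in vitro transcription or as sequencing landmarks. No epitope tag or reporter is annotated, so the enzyme appears to be expressed in untagged form.

In E. coli the plasmid is maintained at high copy through a ColE1/pUC-type origin and selected with ampicillin via the β-lactamase gene. An f1 origin is also present and allows production of single-stranded DNA. For mammalian cells, a separate cassette consisting of the SV40 early promoter, the neomycin phosphotransferase gene and an SV40 polyadenylation signal allows G418 selection of stable transfectants. The short annotated fragments (HIV-1 LTR, ble, lacI, bom, and the lac promoter/operator region) are small matches or backbone remnants with no evident role in the construct. The assembled sequence of 6,853 nt agrees with the stated backbone and insert sizes. The record gives its purpose as mammalian expression of this CYP2B6 variant, and the associated study concerned functional characterization of novel CYP2B6 enzyme variants identified in a Rwandese population and assessment of in silico prediction tools.
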