Features (pLannotate 1.2.2; 21 found; start..end, strand, type, name):
     36..80      -  misc_feature   bom (fragment): basis of mobility region from pBR322
    235..614     +  enhancer       CMV enhancer: human cytomegalovirus immediate early enhancer
    615..818     +  promoter       CMV promoter: human cytomegalovirus (CMV) immediate early promoter
    814..847     +  LTR            5' LTR (truncated) (fragment): truncated 5' long terminal repeat (LTR) from HIV-1
    863..881     +  promoter       T7 promoter: promoter for bacteriophage T7 RNA polymerase
    913..2385    +  CDS            CYP2B6: CP2B6_HUMAN - Experimental evidence at protein level: Swiss-Prot protein existence level 1. Allele 2B6*9: Has low affinity for anandamide and can only produce 11,12 EpETrE-EAs. From Homo sapiens (Human).
   2405..2423    -  promoter       SP6 promoter: promoter for bacteriophage SP6 RNA polymerase
   2449..2673    +  polyA_signal   bGH poly(A) signal: bovine growth hormone polyadenylation signal
   2677..2698    +  promoter       SV40 promoter (fragment): SV40 enhancer and early promoter
   2719..3147    +  rep_origin     f1 ori (sequence partly withheld): f1 bacteriophage origin of replication; arrow indicates direction of (+) strand synthesis
   3161..3491    +  promoter       SV40 promoter: SV40 enhancer and early promoter
   3558..4349    +  CDS            neo: KKA2_KLEPN - Also known as kan, nptII. Experimental evidence at protein level: Swiss-Prot protein existence level 1. Resistance to kanamycin, neomycin, paromomycin, ribostamycin, butirosin and gentamicin B. From Klebsiella pneumoniae.
   4373..4531    +  CDS            ble (fragment): BLE_KLEPN - Experimental evidence at protein level: Swiss-Prot protein existence level 1. Binding protein with a strong affinity to the bleomycin family of antibiotics. Binds to CL990; an antimitotic-antibiotic compound. From Klebsiella pneumoniae.
   4526..4647    +  polyA_signal   SV40 poly(A) signal: SV40 polyadenylation signal
   4720..4736    -  protein_bind   lac operator: The lac repressor binds to the lac operator to inhibit transcription in E. coli. This inhibition can be relieved by adding lactose or isopropyl-β-D-thiogalactopyranoside (IPTG). lac repressor encoded by lacI
   4744..4774    -  promoter       lac promoter: promoter for the E. coli lac operon
   4789..4810    -  protein_bind   CAP binding site: CAP binding activates transcription in the presence of cAMP. E. coli catabolite activator protein
   4823..4915    -  CDS            lacI (fragment): lac repressor; lacI; The lac repressor binds to the lac operator to inhibit transcription in E. coli. This inhibition can be relieved by adding lactose or isopropyl-β-D-thiogalactopyranoside (IPTG).
   5098..5686    -  rep_origin     ori: high-copy-number ColE1/pMB1/pBR322/pUC origin of replication
   5857..6717    -  CDS            AmpR: β-lactamase; bla; confers resistance to ampicillin, carbenicillin, and related antibiotics
   6718..6822    -  promoter       AmpR promoter: bla
>Addgene plasmid #69998 | pRR-S1 | addgene full sequence | sequence record 126648 | Addgene assembled full plasmid sequence
GACGGATCGGGAGATCTCCCGATCCCCTATGGTCGACTCTCAGTACAATCTGCTCTGATGCCGCATAGTT
AAGCCAGTATCTGCTCCCTGCTTGTGTGTTGGAGGTCGCTGAGTAGTGCGCGAGCAAAATTTAAGCTACA
ACAAGGCAAGGCTTGACCGACAATTGCATGAAGAATCTGCTTAGGGTTAGGCGTTTTGCGCTGCTTCGCG
ATGTACGGGCCAGATATACGCGTTGACATTGATTATTGACTAGTTATTAATAGTAATCAATTACGGGGTC
ATTAGTTCATAGCCCATATATGGAGTTCCGCGTTACATAACTTACGGTAAATGGCCCGCCTGGCTGACCG
CCCAACGACCCCCGCCCATTGACGTCAATAATGACGTATGTTCCCATAGTAACGCCAATAGGGACTTTCC
ATTGACGTCAATGGGTGGACTATTTACGGTAAACTGCCCACTTGGCAGTACATCAAGTGTATCATATGCC
AAGTACGCCCCCTATTGACGTCAATGACGGTAAATGGCCCGCCTGGCATTATGCCCAGTACATGACCTTA
TGGGACTTTCCTACTTGGCAGTACATCTACGTATTAGTCATCGCTATTACCATGGTGATGCGGTTTTGGC
AGTACATCAATGGGCGTGGATAGCGGTTTGACTCACGGGGATTTCCAAGTCTCCACCCCATTGACGTCAA
TGGGAGTTTGTTTTGGCACCAAAATCAACGGGACTTTCCAAAATGTCGTAACAACTCCGCCCCATTGACG
CAAATGGGCGGTAGGCGTGTACGGTGGGAGGTCTATATAAGCAGAGCTCTCTGGCTAACTAGAGAACCCA
CTGCTTACTGGCTTATCGAAATTAATACGACTCACTATAGGGAGACCCAAGCTTGGTACCGAGCTCGGAT
CCATGGAACTCAGCGTCCTCCTCTTCCTTGCACTCCTCACAGGACTCTTGCTACTCCTGGTTCAGCGCCA
CCCTAACACCCATGACCGCCTCCCACCAGGGCCCCGCCCTCTGCCCCTTTTGGGAAACCTTCTGCAGATG
GATAGAAGAGGCCTACTCAAATCCTTTCTGAGGTTCCGAGAGAAATATGGGGACGTCTTCACGGTACACC
TGGGACCGAGGCCCGTGGTCATGCTGTGTGGAGTAGAGGCCATACGGGAGGCCCTTGTGGACAAGGCTGA
GGCCTTCTCTGGCCGGGGAAAAATCGCCATGGTCGACCCATTCTTCCGGGTATATGGTGTGATCTTTGCC
AATGGAAACCGCTGGAAGGTGCTTCGGCGATTCTCTGTGACCACTATGAGGGACTTCGGGATGGGAAAGC
GGAGTGTGGAGGAGCGGATTCAGGAGGAGGCTCAGTGTCTGATAGAGGAGCTTCGGAAATCCAAGGGGGC
CCTCATGGACCCCACCTTCCTCTTCCAGTCCATTACCGCCAACATCATCTGCTCCATCGTCTTTGGAAAA
CGATTCCACTACCAAGATCAAGAGTTCCTGAAGATGCTGAACTTGTTCTACCAGACTTTTTCACTCATCA
GCTCTGTATTCGGCCAGCTGTTTGAGCTCTTCTCTGGCTTCTTGAAATACTTTCCTGGGGCACACAGGCA
AGTTTACAAAAACCTGCAGGAAATCAATGCTTACATTGGCCACAGTGTGGAGAAGCACCGTGAAACCCTG
GACCCCAGCGCCCCCAAGGACCTCATCGACACCTACCTGCTCCACATGGAAAAAGAGAAATCCAACGCAC
ACAGTGAATTCAGCCACCAGAACCTCAACCTCAACACGCTCTCGCTCTTCTTTGCTGGCACTGAGACCAC
CAGCACCACTCTCCGCTACGGCTTCCTGCTCATGCTCAAATACCCTCATGTTGCAGAGAGAGTCTACAGG
GAGATTGAACAGGTGATTGGCCCACATCGCCCTCCAGAGCTTCATGACCGAGCCAAAATGCCATACACAG
AGGCAGTCATCTATGAGATTCAGAGATTTTCCGACCTTCTCCCCATGGGTGTGCCCCACATTGTCACCCA
ACACACCAGCTTCCGAGGGTACATCATCCCCAAGGACACAGAAGTATTTCTCATCCTGAGCACTGCTCTC
CATGACCCACACTACTTTGAAAAACCAGACGCCTTCAATCCTGACCACTTTCTGGATGCCAATGGGGCAC
TGAAAAAGACTGAAGCTTTTATCCCCTTCTCCTTAGGGAAGCGGATTTGTCTTGGTGAAGGCATCGCCCG
TGCGGAATTGTTCCTCTTCTTCACCACCATCCTCCAGAACTTCTCCATGGCCAGCCCCGTGGCCCCAGAA
GACATCGATCTGACACCCCAGGAGTGTGGTGTGGGCAAAATACCCCCAACATACCAGATCCGCTTCCTGC
CCCGCTGAGTCTAGAGGGCCCTATTCTATAGTGTCACCTAAATGCTAGAGCTCGCTGATCAGCCTCGACT
GTGCCTTCTAGTTGCCAGCCATCTGTTGTTTGCCCCTCCCCCGTGCCTTCCTTGACCCTGGAAGGTGCCA
CTCCCACTGTCCTTTCCTAATAAAATGAGGAAATTGCATCGCATTGTCTGAGTAGGTGTCATTCTATTCT
GGGGGGTGGGGTGGGGCAGGACAGCAAGGGGGAGGATTGGGAAGACAATAGCAGGCATGCTGGGGATGCG
GTGGGCTCTATGGCTTCTGAGGCGGAAAGAACCAGCTGGGGCTCTAGGGGGTATCCCC
[124 nt withheld, positions 2719-2842]
C
[32 nt withheld, positions 2844-2875]
CA
[57 nt withheld, positions 2878-2934]
A
[49 nt withheld, positions 2936-2984]
CCTTTGACGTTGGAGTCCACGTTCTTT
[37 nt withheld, positions 3012-3048]
ACCCTATCTCGGTCTATTCTTTTGATTTATAAGGGATTTTGGGGATTTCGGCCTATTGGTTAAAAAATGA
GCTGATTTAACAAAAATTTAACGCGAATTAATTCTGTGGAATGTGTGTCAGTTAGGGTGTGGAAAGTCCC
CAGGCTCCCCAGGCAGGCAGAAGTATGCAAAGCATGCATCTCAATTAGTCAGCAACCAGGTGTGGAAAGT
CCCCAGGCTCCCCAGCAGGCAGAAGTATGCAAAGCATGCATCTCAATTAGTCAGCAACCATAGTCCCGCC
CCTAACTCCGCCCATCCCGCCCCTAACTCCGCCCAGTTCCGCCCATTCTCCGCCCCATGGCTGACTAATT
TTTTTTATTTATGCAGAGGCCGAGGCCGCCTCTGCCTCTGAGCTATTCCAGAAGTAGTGAGGAGGCTTTT
TTGGAGGCCTAGGCTTTTGCAAAAAGCTCCCGGGAGCTTGTATATCCATTTTCGGATCTGATCAAGAGAC
AGGATGAGGATCGTTTCGCATGATTGAACAAGATGGATTGCACGCAGGTTCTCCGGCCGCTTGGGTGGAG
AGGCTATTCGGCTATGACTGGGCACAACAGACAATCGGCTGCTCTGATGCCGCCGTGTTCCGGCTGTCAG
CGCAGGGGCGCCCGGTTCTTTTTGTCAAGACCGACCTGTCCGGTGCCCTGAATGAACTGCAGGACGAGGC
AGCGCGGCTATCGTGGCTGGCCACGACGGGCGTTCCTTGCGCAGCTGTGCTCGACGTTGTCACTGAAGCG
GGAAGGGACTGGCTGCTATTGGGCGAAGTGCCGGGGCAGGATCTCCTGTCATCTCACCTTGCTCCTGCCG
AGAAAGTATCCATCATGGCTGATGCAATGCGGCGGCTGCATACGCTTGATCCGGCTACCTGCCCATTCGA
CCACCAAGCGAAACATCGCATCGAGCGAGCACGTACTCGGATGGAAGCCGGTCTTGTCGATCAGGATGAT
CTGGACGAAGAGCATCAGGGGCTCGCGCCAGCCGAACTGTTCGCCAGGCTCAAGGCGCGCATGCCCGACG
GCGAGGATCTCGTCGTGACCCATGGCGATGCCTGCTTGCCGAATATCATGGTGGAAAATGGCCGCTTTTC
TGGATTCATCGACTGTGGCCGGCTGGGTGTGGCGGACCGCTATCAGGACATAGCGTTGGCTACCCGTGAT
ATTGCTGAAGAGCTTGGCGGCGAATGGGCTGACCGCTTCCTCGTGCTTTACGGTATCGCCGCTCCCGATT
CGCAGCGCATCGCCTTCTATCGCCTTCTTGACGAGTTCTTCTGAGCGGGACTCTGGGGTTCGAAATGACC
GACCAAGCGACGCCCAACCTGCCATCACGAGATTTCGATTCCACCGCCGCCTTCTATGAAAGGTTGGGCT
TCGGAATCGTTTTCCGGGACGCCGGCTGGATGATCCTCCAGCGCGGGGATCTCATGCTGGAGTTCTTCGC
CCACCCCAACTTGTTTATTGCAGCTTATAATGGTTACAAATAAAGCAATAGCATCACAAATTTCACAAAT
AAAGCATTTTTTTCACTGCATTCTAGTTGTGGTTTGTCCAAACTCATCAATGTATCTTATCATGTCTGTA
TACCGTCGACCTCTAGCTAGAGCTTGGCGTAATCATGGTCATAGCTGTTTCCTGTGTGAAATTGTTATCC
GCTCACAATTCCACACAACATACGAGCCGGAAGCATAAAGTGTAAAGCCTGGGGTGCCTAATGAGTGAGC
TAACTCACATTAATTGCGTTGCGCTCACTGCCCGCTTTCCAGTCGGGAAACCTGTCGTGCCAGCTGCATT
AATGAATCGGCCAACGCGCGGGGAGAGGCGGTTTGCGTATTGGGCGCTCTTCCGCTTCCTCGCTCACTGA
CTCGCTGCGCTCGGTCGTTCGGCTGCGGCGAGCGGTATCAGCTCACTCAAAGGCGGTAATACGGTTATCC
ACAGAATCAGGGGATAACGCAGGAAAGAACATGTGAGCAAAAGGCCAGCAAAAGGCCAGGAACCGTAAAA
AGGCCGCGTTGCTGGCGTTTTTCCATAGGCTCCGCCCCCCTGACGAGCATCACAAAAATCGACGCTCAAG
TCAGAGGTGGCGAAACCCGACAGGACTATAAAGATACCAGGCGTTTCCCCCTGGAAGCTCCCTCGTGCGC
TCTCCTGTTCCGACCCTGCCGCTTACCGGATACCTGTCCGCCTTTCTCCCTTCGGGAAGCGTGGCGCTTT
CTCAATGCTCACGCTGTAGGTATCTCAGTTCGGTGTAGGTCGTTCGCTCCAAGCTGGGCTGTGTGCACGA
ACCCCCCGTTCAGCCCGACCGCTGCGCCTTATCCGGTAACTATCGTCTTGAGTCCAACCCGGTAAGACAC
GACTTATCGCCACTGGCAGCAGCCACTGGTAACAGGATTAGCAGAGCGAGGTATGTAGGCGGTGCTACAG
AGTTCTTGAAGTGGTGGCCTAACTACGGCTACACTAGAAGGACAGTATTTGGTATCTGCGCTCTGCTGAA
GCCAGTTACCTTCGGAAAAAGAGTTGGTAGCTCTTGATCCGGCAAACAAACCACCGCTGGTAGCGGTGGT
TTTTTTGTTTGCAAGCAGCAGATTACGCGCAGAAAAAAAGGATCTCAAGAAGATCCTTTGATCTTTTCTA
CGGGGTCTGACGCTCAGTGGAACGAAAACTCACGTTAAGGGATTTTGGTCATGAGATTATCAAAAAGGAT
CTTCACCTAGATCCTTTTAAATTAAAAATGAAGTTTTAAATCAATCTAAAGTATATATGAGTAAACTTGG
TCTGACAGTTACCAATGCTTAATCAGTGAGGCACCTATCTCAGCGATCTGTCTATTTCGTTCATCCATAG
TTGCCTGACTCCCCGTCGTGTAGATAACTACGATACGGGAGGGCTTACCATCTGGCCCCAGTGCTGCAAT
GATACCGCGAGACCCACGCTCACCGGCTCCAGATTTATCAGCAATAAACCAGCCAGCCGGAAGGGCCGAG
CGCAGAAGTGGTCCTGCAACTTTATCCGCCTCCATCCAGTCTATTAATTGTTGCCGGGAAGCTAGAGTAA
GTAGTTCGCCAGTTAATAGTTTGCGCAACGTTGTTGCCATTGCTACAGGCATCGTGGTGTCACGCTCGTC
GTTTGGTATGGCTTCATTCAGCTCCGGTTCCCAACGATCAAGGCGAGTTACATGATCCCCCATGTTGTGC
AAAAAAGCGGTTAGCTCCTTCGGTCCTCCGATCGTTGTCAGAAGTAAGTTGGCCGCAGTGTTATCACTCA
TGGTTATGGCAGCACTGCATAATTCTCTTACTGTCATGCCATCCGTAAGATGCTTTTCTGTGACTGGTGA
GTACTCAACCAAGTCATTCTGAGAATAGTGTATGCGGCGACCGAGTTGCTCTTGCCCGGCGTCAATACGG
GATAATACCGCGCCACATAGCAGAACTTTAAAAGTGCTCATCATTGGAAAACGTTCTTCGGGGCGAAAAC
TCTCAAGGATCTTACCGCTGTTGAGATCCAGTTCGATGTAACCCACTCGTGCACCCAACTGATCTTCAGC
ATCTTTTACTTTCACCAGCGTTTCTGGGTGAGCAAAAACAGGAAGGCAAAATGCCGCAAAAAAGGGAATA
AGGGCGACACGGAAATGTTGAATACTCATACTCTTCCTTTTTCAATATTATTGAAGCATTTATCAGGGTT
ATTGTCTCATGAGCGGATACATATTTGAATGTATTTAGAAAAATAAACAAATAGGGGTTCCGCGCACATT
TCCCCGAAAAGTGCCACCTGACGTC
