>Addgene plasmid #69998 | pRR-S1 | addgene partial sequence | sequence record 126646 | CMV-F 5'-CGCAAATGGGCGGTAGGCGTG-3'
CTATATAAGCAGAGCTCTCTGGCTAACTAGAGAACCCACTGCTTACTGGCTTATCGAAATTAATACGACT
CACTATAGGGAGACCCAAGCTTGGTACCGAGCTCGGATCCATGGAACTCAGCGTCCTCCTCTTCCTTGCA
CTCCTCACAGGACTCTTGCTACTCCTGGTTCAGCGCCACCCTAACACCCATGACCGCCTCCCACCAGGGC
CCCGCCCTCTGCCCCTTTTGGGAAACCTTCTGCAGATGGATAGAAGAGGCCTACTCAAATCCTTTCTGAG
GTTCCGAGAGAAATATGGGGACGTCTTCACGGTACACCTGGGACCGAGGCCCGTGGTCATGCTGTGTGGA
GTAGAGGCCATACGGGAGGCCCTTGTGGACAAGGCTGAGGCCTTCTCTGGCCGGGGAAAAATCGCCATGG
TCGACCCATTCTTCCGGGTATATGGTGTGATCTTTGCCAATGGAAACCGCTGGAAGGTGCTTCGGCGATT
CTCTGTGACCACTATGAGGGACTTCGGGATGGGAAAGCGGAGTGTGGAGGAGCGGATTCAGGAGGAGGCT
CAGTGTCTGATAGAGGAGCTTCGGAAATCCAAGGGGGCCCTCATGGACCCCACCTTCCTCTTCCAGTCCA
TTACCGCCAACATCATCTGCTCCATCGTCTTTGGAAAACGATTCCACTACCAAGATCAAGAGTTCCTGAA
GATGCTGAACTTGTTCTACCAGACTTTTTCACTCATCAGCTCTGTATTCGGCCAGCTGTTTGAGCTCTTC
TCTGGCTTCTTGAAATACTTTCCTGGGGCACACAGGCAAGTTTACAAAAACCTGCAGGAAATCAATGCTT
ACATTGGCCACAGTGTGGAGAAGCACCGTGAAACCCTGGACCCCAGCGCCCCCAAGGACCTCATCGACAC
CTACCTGCTCCACATGGAAAAAGAGAAATCCAACGCACACAGTGAATTCAGCCACCAGAACCTCAACCTC
AACACGCTCTCGCTCTTCTTTGCTGGCACTGAGAC
