>Addgene plasmid #69998 | pRR-S1 | addgene partial sequence | sequence record 126647 | BGH-rev 5'-TAGAAGGCACAGTCGAGG-3'
CATTTAGGTGACACTATAGAATAGGGCCCTCTAGACTCAGCGGGGCAGGAAGCGGATCTGGTATGTTGGG
GGTATTTTGCCCACACCACACTCCTGGGGTGTCAGATCGATGTCTTCTGGGGCCACGGGGCTGGCCATGG
AGAAGTTCTGGAGGATGGTGGTGAAGAAGAGGAACAATTCCGCACGGGCGATGCCTTCACCAAGACAAAT
CCGCTTCCCTAAGGAGAAGGGGATAAAAGCTTCAGTCTTTTTCAGTGCCCCATTGGCATCCAGAAAGTGG
TCAGGATTGAAGGCGTCTGGTTTTTCAAAGTAGTGTGGGTCATGGAGAGCAGTGCTCAGGATGAGAAATA
CTTCTGTGTCCTTGGGGATGATGTACCCTCGGAAGCTGGTGTGTTGGGTGACAATGTGGGGCACACCCAT
GGGGAGAAGGTCGGAAAATCTCTGAATCTCATAGATGACTGCCTCTGTGTATGGCATTTTGGCTCGGTCA
TGAAGCTCTGGAGGGCGATGTGGGCCAATCACCTGTTCAATCTCCCTGTAGACTCTCTCTGCAACATGAG
GGTATTTGAGCATGAGCAGGAAGCCGTAGCGGAGAGTGGTGCTGGTGGTCTCAGTGCCAGCAAAGAAGAG
CGAGAGCGTGTTGAGGTTGAGGTTCTGGTGGCTGAATTCACTGTGTGCGTTGGATTTCTCTTTTTCCATG
TGGAGCAGGTAGGTGTCGATGAGGTCCTTGGGGGCGCTGGGGTCCAGGGTTTCACGGTGCTTCTCCACAC
TGTGGCCAATGTAAGCATTGATTTCCTGCAGGTTTTTGTAAACTTGCCTGTGTGCCCCAGGAAAGTATTT
CAAGAAGCCAGAGAAGAGCTCAAACAGCTGGCCGAATACAGAGCTGATGAGTGAAAAAGTCTGGTAGAAC
AAGTTCAGCATCTTCAGGAACTCTTGATCTTGGTAGTGGAATCGTTTTCCAAAGACGATGGAGCAGATGA
TGTTGGCGGTAATGGACTGGAAGAGGAAGGTGGG
